Addgene plasmid #81825: pDONR223_FGF1_WT
Purpose: Gateway Donor vector containing FGF1 , part of the Target Accelerator Plasmid Collection.
Depositing lab: Jesse Boehm & William Hahn & David Root. Depositing organization: Broad Institute. Publication: Systematic Functional Interrogation of Rare Cancer Variants Identifies Oncogenic Alleles. Kim E, Ilic N, Shrestha Y, Zou L, Kamburov A, Zhu C, Yang X, Lubonja R, Tran N, Nguyen C, Lawrence MS, Piccioni F, Bagul M, Doench JG, Chouinard CR, Wu X, Hogstrom L, Natoli T, Tamayo P, Horn H, Corsello SM, Lage K, Root DE, Subramanian A, Golub TR, Getz G, Boehm JS, Hahn WC. Cancer Discov. 2016 Jul;6(7):714-26. doi: 10.1158/2159-8290.CD-16-0160. Epub 2016 May 4. PubMed 27147599.
Backbone
  Vector backbone: pDONR223
  Backbone manufacturer: Invitrogen
  Backbone size w/o insert (bp): 2790
  Vector type: Gateway Entry vector
Growth in bacteria
  Bacterial resistance: Spectinomycin, 50 μg/mL
  Growth temperature: 37°C
  Growth strain: DH5alpha
  Copy number: High Copy
Gene/Insert
  Gene/Insert name: FGF1 (alt name: NM_000800.4)
  Species: H. sapiens (human)
  Mutation: WT
  Entrez Gene: FGF1 (a.k.a. AFGF, ECGF, ECGF-beta, ECGFA, ECGFB, FGF-1, FGF-alpha, FGFA, GLIO703, HBGF-1, HBGF1)
  Promoter: None
  Cloning method: Gateway Cloning
  Sequencing primers: 5′ M13pUC-fwd; 3′ M13-Rev
Terms and licenses: Academic/Nonprofit Terms; Industry Terms: Not Available to Industry
Depositor comments: Closed state: stop codon immediately follows insert
How to cite: pDONR223_FGF1_WT was a gift from Jesse Boehm & William Hahn & David Root (Addgene plasmid # 81825 ; http://n2t.net/addgene:81825 ; RRID:Addgene_81825)
