[The description below was written by a language model from this plasmid's Addgene catalogue record and pLannotate feature annotations shown in this document.]
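Description:
pDONR223_FGF1_WT is a Gateway entry clone built in the Invitrogen pDONR223 backbone and carrying the wild-type open reading frame of human FGF1 (fibroblast growth factor 1, also known as acidic FGF), corresponding to reference transcript NM_000800.4. It is a small bacterial plasmid of about 3.3 kb, propagated in E. coli from a high-copy ColE1/pUC-type origin and selected with spectinomycin through the aadA (SmR) aminoglycoside adenylyltransferase gene. A fragment of a class 1 integron Pc promoter and a remnant of a gentamicin resistance gene lie just upstream of that gene. rrnB T1 and T2 transcription terminators lie upstream of the cloning region, where they insulate the insert from read-through transcription, and short lacI and lacZα fragments are backbone remnants.

The FGF1 coding sequence of roughly 465 bp is flanked on both sides by attL recombination sites. The automated annotation labels both as attL3, but functionally they are the pair of sites that allow LR Clonase-mediated transfer of the ORF into any compatible Gateway destination vector. The insert has no promoter of its own, so the plasmid is an ORF shuttle rather than an expression construct; the T7 promoter beyond the downstream att site points back toward the insert in antisense orientation. The clone is in the "closed" configuration, with a stop codon immediately following the ORF, so it yields native or N-terminally tagged protein but cannot be fused to C-terminal tags supplied by a destination vector. It belongs to the Target Accelerator Plasmid Collection, where it serves as the wild-type reference alongside variant alleles in studies testing the function of rare cancer-associated variants.
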