Features (pLannotate 1.2.2; 12 found; start..end, strand, type, name):
    121..213     +  CDS            lacI (fragment): lac repressor; lacI; The lac repressor binds to the lac operator to inhibit transcription in E. coli. This inhibition can be relieved by adding lactose or isopropyl-β-D-thiogalactopyranoside (IPTG).
    268..295     -  terminator     rrnB T2 terminator: transcription terminator T2 from the E. coli rrnB gene
    427..470     +  terminator     rrnB T1 terminator: Escherichia coli rrnB; transcription terminator T1 from the E. coli rrnB gene
    517..553     -  CDS            lacZα (fragment): LacZα fragment of β-galactosidase; lacZ fragment
    570..665     +  protein_bind   attL3: mutant version of attL; recombination site for the Gateway® LR reaction LR Clonase™
    671..1135    +  CDS            FGF1: FGF1_HUMAN - Also known as FGFA. Experimental evidence at protein level: Swiss-Prot protein existence level 1. Plays an important role in the regulation of cell survival, cell division, angiogenesis, cell differentiation and cell migration. Functions as potent mitogen in vitro. Acts as a ligand for FGFR1 and integrins. Binds to FGFR1 in the presence of heparin leading to FGFR1 dimerization and activation via sequential autophosphorylation on tyrosine residues which act as docking sites for interacting proteins, leading to the activation of several signaling cascades. Binds to integrin ITGAV:IT
   1143..1238    -  protein_bind   attL3: mutant version of attL; recombination site for the Gateway® LR reaction LR Clonase™
   1257..1275    -  promoter       T7 promoter: promoter for bacteriophage T7 RNA polymerase
   1465..1488    +  promoter       Pc promoter (fragment): intI1 (promoter lies within the coding sequence); class 1 integron promoter
   1664..1720    +  CDS            GmR (fragment): gentamycin acetyltransferase; aacC1; confers resistance to gentamycin
   1727..2518    +  CDS            SmR: aminoglycoside adenylyltransferase (Murphy, 1985); aadA; confers resistance to spectinomycin and streptomycin
   2611..3199    +  rep_origin     ori: high-copy-number ColE1/pMB1/pBR322/pUC origin of replication
>Addgene plasmid #81825 | pDONR223_FGF1_WT | addgene full sequence | sequence record 169252 | Addgene NGS Result
CTTTCCTGCGTTATCCCCTGATTCTGTGGATAACCGTATTACCGCCTTTGAGTGAGCTGATACCGCTCGC
CGCAGCCGAACGACCGAGCGCAGCGAGTCAGTGAGCGAGGAAGCGGAAGAGCGCCCAATACGCAAACCGC
CTCTCCCCGCGCGTTGGCCGATTCATTAATGCAGCTGGCACGACAGGTTTCCCGACTGGAAAGCGGGCAG
TGAGCGCAACGCAATTAATACGCGTACCGCTAGCCAGGAAGAGTTTGTAGAAACGCAAAAAGGCCATCCG
TCAGGATGGCCTTCTGCTTAGTTTGATGCCTGGCAGTTTATGGCGGGCGTCCTGCCCGCCACCCTCCGGG
CCGTTGCTTCACAACGTTCAAATCCGCTCCCGGCGGATTTGTCCTACTCAGGAGAGCGTTCACCGACAAA
CAACAGATAAAACGAAAGGCCCAGTCTTCCGACTGAGCCTTTCGTTTTATTTGATGCCTGGCAGTTCCCT
ACTCTCGCGTTAACGCTAGCATGGATGTTTTCCCAGTCACGACGTTGTAAAACGACGGCCAGTCTTAAGC
TCGGGCCCCAAATAATGATTTTATTTTGACTGATAGTGACCTGTTCGTTGCAACAAATTGATGAGCAATG
CTTTTTTATAATGCCAACTTTGTACAAAAAAGTTGGCACCATGGCTGAAGGGGAAATCACCACCTTCACA
GCCCTGACCGAGAAGTTTAATCTGCCTCCAGGGAATTACAAGAAGCCCAAACTCCTCTACTGTAGCAACG
GGGGCCACTTCCTGAGGATCCTTCCGGATGGCACAGTGGATGGGACAAGGGACAGGAGCGACCAGCACAT
TCAGCTGCAGCTCAGTGCGGAAAGCGTGGGGGAGGTGTATATAAAGAGTACCGAGACTGGCCAGTACTTG
GCCATGGACACCGACGGGCTTTTATACGGCTCACAGACACCAAATGAGGAATGTTTGTTCCTGGAAAGGC
TGGAGGAGAACCATTACAACACCTATATATCCAAGAAGCATGCAGAGAAGAATTGGTTTGTTGGCCTCAA
GAAGAATGGGAGCTGCAAACGCGGTCCTCGGACTCACTATGGCCAGAAAGCAATCTTGTTTCTCCCCCTG
CCAGTCTCTTCTGATTGATTGCCAACTTTCTTGTACAAAGTTGGCATTATAAGAAAGCATTGCTTATCAA
TTTGTTGCAACGAACAGGTCACTATCAGTCAAAATAAAATCATTATTTGCCATCCAGCTGATATCCCCTA
TAGTGAGTCGTATTACATGGTCATAGCTGTTTCCTGGCAGCTCTGGCCCGTGTCTCAAAATCTCTGATGT
TACATTGCACAAGATAAAAATATATCATCATGCCTCCTCTAGACCAGCCAGGACAGAAATGCCTCGACTT
CGCTGCTACCCAAGGTTGCCGGGTGACGCACACCGTGGAAACGGATGAAGGCACGAACCCAGTGGACATA
AGCCTGTTCGGTTCGTAAGCTGTAATGCAAGTAGCGTATGCGCTCACGCAACTGGTCCAGAACCTTGACC
GAACGCAGCGGTGGTAACGGCGCAGTGGCGGTTTTCATGGCTTGTTATGACTGTTTTTTTGGGGTACAGT
CTATGCCTCGGGCATCCAAGCAGCAAGCGCGTTACGCCGTGGGTCGATGTTTGATGTTATGGAGCAGCAA
CGATGTTACGCAGCAGGGCAGTCGCCCTAAAACAAAGTTAAACATTATGAGGGAAGCGGTGATCGCCGAA
GTATCGACTCAACTATCAGAGGTAGTTGGCGTCATCGAGCGCCATCTCGAACCGACGTTGCTGGCCGTAC
ATTTGTACGGCTCCGCAGTGGATGGCGGCCTGAAGCCACACAGTGATATTGATTTGCTGGTTACGGTGAC
CGTAAGGCTTGATGAAACAACGCGGCGAGCTTTGATCAACGACCTTTTGGAAACTTCGGCTTCCCCTGGA
GAGAGCGAGATTCTCCGCGCTGTAGAAGTCACCATTGTTGTGCACGACGACATCATTCCGTGGCGTTATC
CAGCTAAGCGCGAACTGCAATTTGGAGAATGGCAGCGCAATGACATTCTTGCAGGTATCTTCGAGCCAGC
CACGATCGACATTGATCTGGCTATCTTGCTGACAAAAGCAAGAGAACATAGCGTTGCCTTGGTAGGTCCA
GCGGCGGAGGAACTCTTTGATCCGGTTCCTGAACAGGATCTATTTGAGGCGCTAAATGAAACCTTAACGC
TATGGAACTCGCCGCCCGACTGGGCTGGCGATGAGCGAAATGTAGTGCTTACGTTGTCCCGCATTTGGTA
CAGCGCAGTAACCGGCAAAATCGCGCCGAAGGATGTCGCTGCCGACTGGGCAATGGAGCGCCTGCCGGCC
CAGTATCAGCCCGTCATACTTGAAGCTAGACAGGCTTATCTTGGACAAGAAGAAGATCGCTTGGCCTCGC
GCGCAGATCAGTTGGAAGAATTTGTCCACTACGTGAAAGGCGAGATCACCAAGGTAGTCGGCAAATAACC
CTCGAGCCACCCATGACCAAAATCCCTTAACGTGAGTTACGCGTCGTTCCACTGAGCGTCAGACCCCGTA
GAAAAGATCAAAGGATCTTCTTGAGATCCTTTTTTTCTGCGCGTAATCTGCTGCTTGCAAACAAAAAAAC
CACCGCTACCAGCGGTGGTTTGTTTGCCGGATCAAGAGCTACCAACTCTTTTTCCGAAGGTAACTGGCTT
CAGCAGAGCGCAGATACCAAATACTGTTCTTCTAGTGTAGCCGTAGTTAGGCCACCACTTCAAGAACTCT
GTAGCACCGCCTACATACCTCGCTCTGCTAATCCTGTTACCAGTGGCTGCTGCCAGTGGCGATAAGTCGT
GTCTTACCGGGTTGGACTCAAGACGATAGTTACCGGATAAGGCGCAGCGGTCGGGCTGAACGGGGGGTTC
GTGCACACAGCCCAGCTTGGAGCGAACGACCTACACCGAACTGAGATACCTACAGCGTGAGCTATGAGAA
AGCGCCACGCTTCCCGAAGGGAGAAAGGCGGACAGGTATCCGGTAAGCGGCAGGGTCGGAACAGGAGAGC
GCACGAGGGAGCTTCCAGGGGGAAACGCCTGGTATCTTTATAGTCCTGTCGGGTTTCGCCACCTCTGACT
TGAGCGTCGATTTTTGTGATGCTCGTCAGGGGGGCGGAGCCTATGGAAAAACGCCAGCAACGCGGCCTTT
TTACGGTTCCTGGCCTTTTGCTGGCCTTTTGCTCACATGTT
