>Addgene plasmid #81825 | pDONR223_FGF1_WT | depositor partial sequence | sequence record 155144 | Insert sequence
ATGGCTGAAGGGGAAATCACCACCTTCACAGCCCTGACCGAGAAGTTTAATCTGCCTCCAGGGAATTACA
AGAAGCCCAAACTCCTCTACTGTAGCAACGGGGGCCACTTCCTGAGGATCCTTCCGGATGGCACAGTGGA
TGGGACAAGGGACAGGAGCGACCAGCACATTCAGCTGCAGCTCAGTGCGGAAAGCGTGGGGGAGGTGTAT
ATAAAGAGTACCGAGACTGGCCAGTACTTGGCCATGGACACCGACGGGCTTTTATACGGCTCACAGACAC
CAAATGAGGAATGTTTGTTCCTGGAAAGGCTGGAGGAGAACCATTACAACACCTATATATCCAAGAAGCA
TGCAGAGAAGAATTGGTTTGTTGGCCTCAAGAAGAATGGGAGCTGCAAACGCGGTCCTCGGACTCACTAT
GGCCAGAAAGCAATCTTGTTTCTCCCCCTGCCAGTCTCTTCTGAT
